Addgene plasmid #249251: pJM118-CFP-LacI-NR3C2(MR)_NTD_Human
Purpose: For overexpression of CFP-LacI-MR-NTD
Depositing lab: Denes Hnisz. Depositing organization: Max Planck Institute for Molecular Genetics. Publication: Oligomerization enables the selective targeting of an intrinsically disordered region by a small molecule. Bielskute-Garcia S, Mateos B, Awawdy M, Garcia-Cabau C, Niskanen H, Sanchez-Zarzalejo C, Bracaglia L, Pierattelli R, Felli IC, Frigole-Vivas M, Garcia J, Riera A, Hnisz D, Salvatella X. Sci Adv. 2026 Feb 27;12(9):eadz7400. doi: 10.1126/sciadv.adz7400. Epub 2026 Feb 27. PubMed 41758937.
Backbone
  Vector backbone: pEYFP-C1
  Vector type: Mammalian Expression
Growth in bacteria
  Bacterial resistance: Kanamycin, 50 μg/mL
  Growth temperature: 37°C
  Growth strain: DH5alpha
  Copy number: High Copy
Gene/Insert
  Gene/Insert name: CFP-LacI-MR-NTD
  Species: H. sapiens (human)
  Cloning method: Gibson Cloning
Terms and licenses: Academic/Nonprofit Terms; Industry Terms: Not Available to Industry
How to cite: pJM118-CFP-LacI-NR3C2(MR)_NTD_Human was a gift from Denes Hnisz (Addgene plasmid # 249251 ; http://n2t.net/addgene:249251 ; RRID:Addgene_249251)
