[The description below was written by a language model from this plasmid's Addgene catalogue record and pLannotate feature annotations shown in this document.]
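Description:
pJM118-CFP-LacI-NR3C2(MR)_NTD_Human is a 7.4 kb mammalian expression plasmid built by Gibson cloning in the pEYFP-C1 backbone, intended for overexpression of a cyan-fluorescent, LacI-tethered form of the N-terminal domain of the human mineralocorticoid receptor. It is maintained in E. coli at high copy from a ColE1/pUC-type origin and selected with kanamycin. The resistance cassette is the dual-purpose NeoR/KanR gene (Tn5 aminoglycoside phosphotransferase), placed behind both a bacterial bla promoter and an SV40 early promoter and terminated by an HSV TK polyadenylation signal. It can therefore also support G418 selection in mammalian cells. An f1 origin is present as well, and the short ble and bGH poly(A) fragments appear to be backbone remnants.

In the annotated sequence, the expression cassette is headed by an SV40 enhancer/early promoter rather than the CMV promoter usual for this backbone family. No CMV element is annotated. Downstream lie, in order, ECFP, the lac repressor coding sequence and a roughly 1.8 kb fragment of NR3C2 corresponding to the MR N-terminal domain. These are followed by a short fragment of SV40 large T antigen, plausibly a nuclear localisation signal although the record does not say so, and an SV40 polyadenylation signal.

The LacI moiety binds lac operator DNA, so fusions of this design are generally used to recruit a protein region to an integrated operator array and image the resulting nuclear focus through the fluorescent tag. The record itself states only the overexpression purpose, and the associated publication concerns small-molecule targeting of an intrinsically disordered region.
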