Features (pLannotate 1.2.2; 14 found; start..end, strand, type, name):
     19..348     +  promoter       SV40 promoter: SV40 enhancer and early promoter
    373..1089    +  CDS            ECFP: ECFP is a basic (constitutively fluorescent) cyan fluorescent protein published in 1996, derived from Aequorea victoria. It has low acid sensitivity.
   1108..2172    +  CDS            lacI: lac repressor; lacI; The lac repressor binds to the lac operator to inhibit transcription in E. coli. This inhibition can be relieved by adding lactose or isopropyl-β-D-thiogalactopyranoside (IPTG).
   2254..4059    +  CDS            NR3C2 (fragment): MCR_HUMAN - Also known as MCR, MLR. Experimental evidence at protein level: Swiss-Prot protein existence level 1. Receptor for both mineralocorticoids (MC) such as aldosterone and glucocorticoids (GC) such as corticosterone or cortisol. Binds to mineralocorticoid response elements (MRE) and transactivates target genes. The effect of MC is to increase ion and water transport and thus raise extracellular fluid volume and blood pressure and lower potassium levels. From Homo sapiens (Human).
   4109..4186    +  CDS            large T antigen (fragment): large T antigen from SV40 (simian virus 40)
   4209..4330    +  polyA_signal   SV40 poly(A) signal: SV40 polyadenylation signal
   4364..4792    -  rep_origin     f1 ori (sequence partly withheld): f1 bacteriophage origin of replication; arrow indicates direction of (+) strand synthesis
   4819..4923    +  promoter       AmpR promoter: bla
   4925..5282    +  promoter       SV40 promoter: SV40 enhancer and early promoter
   5317..6111    +  CDS            NeoR/KanR: aminoglycoside phosphotransferase from Tn5; aph(3')-II (or nptII); confers resistance to neomycin, kanamycin, and G418 (Geneticin®)
   6132..6284    +  CDS            ble (fragment): BLE_KLEPN - Experimental evidence at protein level: Swiss-Prot protein existence level 1. Binding protein with a strong affinity to the bleomycin family of antibiotics. Binds to CL990; an antimitotic-antibiotic compound. From Klebsiella pneumoniae.
   6343..6390    +  polyA_signal   HSV TK poly(A) signal: herpes simplex virus thymidine kinase polyadenylation signal (Cole and Stacy, 1985)
   6481..6497    -  polyA_signal   bGH poly(A) signal (fragment): bovine growth hormone polyadenylation signal
   6719..7307    +  rep_origin     ori: high-copy-number ColE1/pMB1/pBR322/pUC origin of replication
>Addgene plasmid #249251 | pJM118-CFP-LacI-NR3C2(MR)_NTD_Human | addgene full sequence | sequence record 498553 | Addgene NGS Result
TAGTTATTACTGTGGAATGTGTGTCAGTTAGGGTGTGGAAAGTCCCCAGGCTCCCCAGCAGGCAGAAGTA
TGCAAAGCATGCATCTCAATTAGTCAGCAACCAGGTGTGGAAAGTCCCCAGGCTCCCCAGCAGGCAGAAG
TATGCAAAGCATGCATCTCAATTAGTCAGCAACCATAGTCCCGCCCCTAACTCCGCCCATCCCGCCCCTA
ACTCCGCCCAGTTCCGCCCATTCTCCGCCCCATGGCTGACTAATTTTTTTTATTTATGCAGAGGCCGAGG
CCGCCTCGGCCTCTGAGCTATTCCAGAAGTAGTGAGGAGGCTTTTTTGGAGGCCTAGGCTTTTGCAAAAA
GCTAGCGCTACCGGTCGCCACCATGGTGAGCAAGGGCGAGGAGCTGTTCACCGGGGTGGTGCCCATCCTG
GTCGAGCTGGACGGCGACGTAAACGGCCACAAGTTCAGCGTGTCCGGCGAGGGCGAGGGCGATGCCACCT
ACGGCAAGCTGACCCTGAAGTTCATCTGCACCACCGGCAAGCTGCCCGTGCCCTGGCCCACCCTCGTGAC
CACCCTGACCTGGGGCGTGCAGTGCTTCAGCCGCTACCCCGACCACATGAAGCAGCACGACTTCTTCAAG
TCCGCCATGCCCGAAGGCTACGTCCAGGAGCGCACCATCTTCTTCAAGGACGACGGCAACTACAAGACCC
GCGCCGAGGTGAAGTTCGAGGGCGACACCCTGGTGAACCGCATCGAGCTGAAGGGCATCGACTTCAAGGA
GGACGGCAACATCCTGGGGCACAAGCTGGAGTACAACTACATCAGCCACAACGTCTATATCACCGCCGAC
AAGCAGAAGAACGGCATCAAGGCCAACTTCAAGATCCGCCACAACATCGAGGACGGCAGCGTGCAGCTCG
CCGACCACTACCAGCAGAACACCCCCATCGGCGACGGCCCCGTGCTGCTGCCCGACAACCACTACCTGAG
CACCCAGTCCGCCCTGAGCAAAGACCCCAACGAGAAGCGCGATCACATGGTCCTGCTGGAGTTCGTGACC
GCCGCCGGGATCACTCTCGGCATGGACGAGCTGTACAAGTCCGGACTCAGATCCATGGTGAAACCAGTAA
CGTTATACGATGTCGCAGAGTATGCCGGTGTCTCTTATCAGACCGTTTCCCGCGTGGTGAACCAGGCCAG
CCACGTTTCTGCGAAAACGCGGGAAAAAGTGGAAGCGGCGATGGCGGAGCTGAATTACATTCCCAACCGC
GTGGCACAACAACTGGCGGGCAAACAGTCGTTGCTGATTGGCGTTGCCACCTCCAGTCTGGCCCTGCACG
CGCCGTCGCAAATTGTCGCGGCGATTAAATCTCGCGCCGATCAACTGGGTGCCAGCGTGGTGGTGTCGAT
GGTAGAACGAAGCGGCGTCGAAGCCTGTAAAGCGGCGGTGCACAATCTTCTCGCGCAACGCGTCAGTGGG
CTGATCATTAACTATCCGCTGGATGACCAGGATGCCATTGCTGTGGAAGCTGCCTGCACTAATGTTCCGG
CGTTATTTCTTGATGTCTCTGACCAGACACCCATCAACAGTATTATTTTCTCCCATGAAGACGGTACGCG
ACTGGGCGTGGAGCATCTGGTCGCATTGGGTCACCAGCAAATCGCGCTGTTAGCGGGCCCATTAAGTTCT
GTCTCGGCGCGTCTGCGTCTGGCTGGCTGGCATAAATATCTCACTCGCAATCAAATTCAGCCGATAGCGG
AACGGGAAGGCGACTGGAGTGCCATGTCCGGTTTTCAACAAACCATGCAAATGCTGAATGAGGGCATCGT
TCCCACTGCGATGCTGGTTGCCAACGATCAGATGGCGCTGGGCGCAATGCGCGCCATTACCGAGTCCGGG
CTGCGCGTTGGTGCGGATATCTCGGTAGTGGGATACGACGATACCGAAGACAGCTCATGTTATATCCCGC
CGTTAACCACCATCAAACAGGATTTTCGCCTGCTGGGGCAAACCAGCGTGGACCGCTTGCTGCAACTCTC
TCAGGGCCAGGCGGTGAAGGGCAATCAGCTGTTGCCCGTCTCACTGGTGAAAAGAAAAACCACCCTGGCG
CCCAATACGCAAACCGCCTCTCCCCGCGCGTTGGCCGATTCATTAATGCAGCTGGCACGACAGGTTTCCC
GAAGCAGCCTGAGGCCTCCTAAGAAGAAGAGGAAGGTTGGTGCACCGGGTTCTGCGGGTTCTGCCGCAGG
TGGATCCGCGATAATGGAGACCAAAGGCTACCACAGTCTCCCTGAAGGTCTAGATATGGAAAGACGGTGG
GGTCAAGTTTCTCAGGCTGTGGAGCGTTCTTCCCTGGGACCTACAGAGAGGACCGATGAGAATAACTACA
TGGAGATTGTCAACGTAAGCTGTGTTTCCGGTGCTATTCCAAACAACAGTACTCAAGGAAGCAGCAAAGA
AAAACAAGAACTACTCCCTTGCCTTCAGCAAGACAATAATCGGCCTGGGATTTTAACATCTGATATTAAA
ACTGAGCTGGAATCTAAGGAACTTTCAGCAACTGTAGCTGAGTCCATGGGTTTATATATGGATTCTGTAA
GAGATGCTGACTATTCCTATGAGCAGCAGAACCAACAAGGAAGCATGAGTCCAGCTAAGATTTATCAGAA
TGTTGAACAGCTGGTGAAATTTTACAAAGGAAATGGCCATCGTCCTTCCACTCTAAGTTGTGTGAACACG
CCCTTGAGATCATTTATGTCTGACTCTGGGAGCTCCGTGAATGGTGGCGTCATGCGCGCCGTTGTTAAAA
GCCCTATCATGTGTCATGAGAAAAGCCCGTCTGTTTGCAGCCCTCTGAACATGACATCTTCGGTTTGCAG
CCCTGCTGGAATCAACTCTGTGTCCTCCACCACAGCCAGCTTTGGCAGTTTTCCAGTGCACAGCCCAATC
ACCCAGGGAACTCCTCTGACATGCTCCCCTAATGTTGAAAATCGAGGCTCCAGGTCGCACAGCCCTGCAC
ATGCTAGCAATGTGGGCTCTCCTCTCTCAAGTCCGTTAAGTAGCATGAAATCCTCAATTTCCAGCCCTCC
AAGTCACTGCAGTGTAAAATCTCCAGTCTCCAGTCCCAATAATGTCACTCTGAGATCCTCTGTGTCTAGC
CCTGCAAATATTAACAACTCAAGGTGCTCTGTTTCCAGCCCTTCGAACACTAATAACAGATCCACGCTTT
CCAGTCCGGCAGCCAGTACTGTGGGATCTATCTGTAGCCCTGTAAACAATGCCTTCAGCTACACTGCTTC
TGGCACCTCTGCTGGATCCAGTACATTGCGGGATGTGGTTCCCAGTCCAGACACGCAGGAGAAAGGTGCT
CAAGAGGTCCCTTTTCCTAAGACTGAGGAAGTAGAGAGTGCCATCTCAAATGGTGTGACTGGCCAGCTTA
ATATTGTCCAGTACATAAAACCAGAACCAGATGGAGCTTTTAGCAGCTCATGTCTAGGAGGAAATAGCAA
AATAAATTCGGATTCTTCATTCTCAGTACCAATAAAGCAAGAATCAACCAAGCATTCATGTTCAGGCACC
TCTTTTAAAGGGAATCCAACAGTAAACCCGTTTCCATTTATGGATGGCTCGTATTTTTCCTTTATGGATG
ATAAAGACTATTATTCCCTATCAGGAATTTTAGGACCACCTGTGCCCGGCTTTGATGGTAACTGTGAAGG
CAGCGGATTCCCAGTGGGTATTAAACAAGAACCAGATGATGGGAGCTATTACCCAGAGGCCAGCATCCCT
TCCTCTGCTATTGTTGGGGTGAATTCAGGTGGACAGTCCTTCCACTACAGGATTGGTGCTCAAGGTACAA
TATCTTTATCACGATCGGCTAGAGACCAATCTTTCCAACACCTGAGTTCCTTTCCTCCTGTCAATACTTT
AGTGGAGTCATGGAAATCACACGGCGACCTGTCGTCTAGAAGAAGTGATGGGTATCCGGTCTTAGAATAC
ATTCCAGAAAATGTATCAAGCTCTACTTTACGAAGTGTTTCTACTGGATCTTCAAGACCTTCAAAAATAT
GAGTCTAGAGGGCCCGAATTCGAGCGCCGTCGACAAGCTTGCGGCCGCAATCAGCCATACCACATTTGTA
GAGGTTTTACTTGCTTTAAAAAACCTCCCACACCTCCCCCTGAACCTGAAACATAAAATGAATGCAATTG
TTGTTGTTAACTTGTTTATTGCAGCTTATAATGGTTACAAATAAAGCAATAGCATCACAAATTTCACAAA
TAAAGCATTTTTTTCACTGCATTCTAGTTGTGGTTTGTCCAAACTCATCAATGTATCTTAAGGCGTAAAT
TGTAAGCGTTAATATTTTGTTAAAATTCGCGTTAAATTTTTGTTAAATCAGCTCATTTTTTAACCAATAG
GCCGAAATCGGCAAAATCCCTTATAAATCAAAAGAATAGACCGAGATAGGGT
[37 nt withheld, positions 4463-4499]
AAAGAACGTGGACTCCAACGTCAAAGG
[49 nt withheld, positions 4527-4575]
T
[91 nt withheld, positions 4577-4667]
G
[124 nt withheld, positions 4669-4792]
CAGGTGGCACTTTTCGGGGAAATGTGCGCGGAACCCCTATTTGTTTATTTTTCTAAATACATTCAAATAT
GTATCCGCTCATGAGACAATAACCCTGATAAATGCTTCAATAATATTGAAAAAGGAAGAGTCCTGAGGCG
GAAAGAACCAGCTGTGGAATGTGTGTCAGTTAGGGTGTGGAAAGTCCCCAGGCTCCCCAGCAGGCAGAAG
TATGCAAAGCATGCATCTCAATTAGTCAGCAACCAGGTGTGGAAAGTCCCCAGGCTCCCCAGCAGGCAGA
AGTATGCAAAGCATGCATCTCAATTAGTCAGCAACCATAGTCCCGCCCCTAACTCCGCCCATCCCGCCCC
TAACTCCGCCCAGTTCCGCCCATTCTCCGCCCCATGGCTGACTAATTTTTTTTATTTATGCAGAGGCCGA
GGCCGCCTCGGCCTCTGAGCTATTCCAGAAGTAGTGAGGAGGCTTTTTTGGAGGCCTAGGCTTTTGCAAA
GATCGATCAAGAGACAGGATGAGGATCGTTTCGCATGATTGAACAAGATGGATTGCACGCAGGTTCTCCG
GCCGCTTGGGTGGAGAGGCTATTCGGCTATGACTGGGCACAACAGACAATCGGCTGCTCTGATGCCGCCG
TGTTCCGGCTGTCAGCGCAGGGGCGCCCGGTTCTTTTTGTCAAGACCGACCTGTCCGGTGCCCTGAATGA
ACTGCAAGACGAGGCAGCGCGGCTATCGTGGCTGGCCACGACGGGCGTTCCTTGCGCAGCTGTGCTCGAC
GTTGTCACTGAAGCGGGAAGGGACTGGCTGCTATTGGGCGAAGTGCCGGGGCAGGATCTCCTGTCATCTC
ACCTTGCTCCTGCCGAGAAAGTATCCATCATGGCTGATGCAATGCGGCGGCTGCATACGCTTGATCCGGC
TACCTGCCCATTCGACCACCAAGCGAAACATCGCATCGAGCGAGCACGTACTCGGATGGAAGCCGGTCTT
GTCGATCAGGATGATCTGGACGAAGAGCATCAGGGGCTCGCGCCAGCCGAACTGTTCGCCAGGCTCAAGG
CGAGCATGCCCGACGGCGAGGATCTCGTCGTGACCCATGGCGATGCCTGCTTGCCGAATATCATGGTGGA
AAATGGCCGCTTTTCTGGATTCATCGACTGTGGCCGGCTGGGTGTGGCGGACCGCTATCAGGACATAGCG
TTGGCTACCCGTGATATTGCTGAAGAGCTTGGCGGCGAATGGGCTGACCGCTTCCTCGTGCTTTACGGTA
TCGCCGCTCCCGATTCGCAGCGCATCGCCTTCTATCGCCTTCTTGACGAGTTCTTCTGAGCGGGACTCTG
GGGTTCGAAATGACCGACCAAGCGACGCCCAACCTGCCATCACGAGATTTCGATTCCACCGCCGCCTTCT
ATGAAAGGTTGGGCTTCGGAATCGTTTTCCGGGACGCCGGCTGGATGATCCTCCAGCGCGGGGATCTCAT
GCTGGAGTTCTTCGCCCACCCTAGGGGGAGGCTAACTGAAACACGGAAGGAGACAATACCGGAAGGAACC
CGCGCTATGACGGCAATAAAAAGACAGAATAAAACGCACGGTGTTGGGTCGTTTGTTCATAAACGCGGGG
TTCGGTCCCAGGGCTGGCACTCTGTCGATACCCCACCGAGACCCCATTGGGGCCAATACGCCCGCGTTTC
TTCCTTTTCCCCACCCCACCCCCCAAGTTCGGGTGAAGGCCCAGGGCTCGCAGCCAACGTCGGGGCGGCA
GGCCCTGCCATAGCCTCAGGTTACTCATATATACTTTAGATTGATTTAAAACTTCATTTTTAATTTAAAA
GGATCTAGGTGAAGATCCTTTTTGATAATCTCATGACCAAAATCCCTTAACGTGAGTTTTCGTTCCACTG
AGCGTCAGACCCCGTAGAAAAGATCAAAGGATCTTCTTGAGATCCTTTTTTTCTGCGCGTAATCTGCTGC
TTGCAAACAAAAAAACCACCGCTACCAGCGGTGGTTTGTTTGCCGGATCAAGAGCTACCAACTCTTTTTC
CGAAGGTAACTGGCTTCAGCAGAGCGCAGATACCAAATACTGTTCTTCTAGTGTAGCCGTAGTTAGGCCA
CCACTTCAAGAACTCTGTAGCACCGCCTACATACCTCGCTCTGCTAATCCTGTTACCAGTGGCTGCTGCC
AGTGGCGATAAGTCGTGTCTTACCGGGTTGGACTCAAGACGATAGTTACCGGATAAGGCGCAGCGGTCGG
GCTGAACGGGGGGTTCGTGCACACAGCCCAGCTTGGAGCGAACGACCTACACCGAACTGAGATACCTACA
GCGTGAGCTATGAGAAAGCGCCACGCTTCCCGAAGGGAGAAAGGCGGACAGGTATCCGGTAAGCGGCAGG
GTCGGAACAGGAGAGCGCACGAGGGAGCTTCCAGGGGGAAACGCCTGGTATCTTTATAGTCCTGTCGGGT
TTCGCCACCTCTGACTTGAGCGTCGATTTTTGTGATGCTCGTCAGGGGGGCGGAGCCTATGGAAAAACGC
CAGCAACGCGGCCTTTTTACGGTTCCTGGCCTTTTGCTGGCCTTTTGCTCACATGTTCTTTCCTGCGTTA
TCCCCTGATTCTGTGGATAACCGTATTACCGCCATGCAT
